>Addgene plasmid #187182 | AAV-p3-PE(1153-dRnH)-C-term | addgene full sequence | sequence record 369051 | Addgene NGS Result
TTGCAGGACCACTTCTGCGCTCGGCCCTTCCGGCTGGCTGGTTTATTGCTGATAAATCTGGAGCCGGTGA
GCGTGGGTCTCGCGGTATCATTGCAGCACTGGGGCCAGATGGTAAGCCCTCCCGTATCGTAGTTATCTAC
ACGACGGGGAGTCAGGCAACTATGGATGAACGAAATAGACAGATCGCTGAGATAGGTGCCTCACTGATTA
AGCATTGGTAACTGTCAGACCAAGTTTACTCATATATACTTTAGATTGATTTAAAACTTCATTTTTAATT
TAAAAGGATCTAGGTGAAGATCCTTTTTGATAATCTCATGACCAAAATCCCTTAACGTGAGTTTTCGTTC
CACTGAGCGTCAGACCCCGTAGAAAAGATCAAAGGATCTTCTTGAGATCCTTTTTTTCTGCGCGTAATCT
GCTGCTTGCAAACAAAAAAACCACCGCTACCAGCGGTGGTTTGTTTGCCGGATCAAGAGCTACCAACTCT
TTTTCCGAAGGTAACTGGCTTCAGCAGAGCGCAGATACCAAATACTGTTCTTCTAGTGTAGCCGTAGTTA
GGCCACCACTTCAAGAACTCTGTAGCACCGCCTACATACCTCGCTCTGCTAATCCTGTTACCAGTGGCTG
CTGCCAGTGGCGATAAGTCGTGTCTTACCGGGTTGGACTCAAGACGATAGTTACCGGATAAGGCGCAGCG
GTCGGGCTGAACGGGGGGTTCGTGCACACAGCCCAGCTTGGAGCGAACGACCTACACCGAACTGAGATAC
CTACAGCGTGAGCTATGAGAAAGCGCCACGCTTCCCGAAGGGAGAAAGGCGGACAGGTATCCGGTAAGCG
GCAGGGTCGGAACAGGAGAGCGCACGAGGGAGCTTCCAGGGGGAAACGCCTGGTATCTTTATAGTCCTGT
CGGGTTTCGCCACCTCTGACTTGAGCGTCGATTTTTGTGATGCTCGTCAGGGGGGCGGAGCCTATGGAAA
AACGCCAGCAACGCGGCCTTTTTACGGTTCCTGGCCTTTTGCTGGCCTTTTGCTCACATGTTCTTTCCTG
CGTTATCCCCTGATTCTGTGGATAACCGTATTACCGCCTTTGAGTGAGCTGATACCGCTCGCCGCAGCCG
AACGACCGAGCGCAGCGAGTCAGTGAGCGAGGAAGCGGAAGAGCGCCCAATACGCAAACCGCCTCTCCCC
GCGCGTTGGCCGATTCATTAATGCAGCTGGCACGACAGGTTTCCCGACTGGAAAGCGGGCAGTGAGCGCA
ACGCAATTAATGTGAGTTAGCTCACTCATTAGGCACCCCAGGCTTTACACTTTATGCTTCCGGCTCGTAT
GTTGTGTGGAATTGTGAGCGGATAACAATTTCACACAGGAAACAGCTATGACCATGATTACGCCAGATTT
AATTAAGGCTGCGCGCTCGCTCGCTCACTGAGGCCGCCCGGGCAAAGCCCGGGCGTCGGGCGACCTTTGG
TCGCCCGGCCTCAGTGAGCGAGCGAGCGCGCAGAGAGGGAGTGGCCAACTCCATCACTAGGGGTTCCTGC
GGCCCCTAGATCAGACCGCGCGCCGGGGGAGGCTGCTGGTGAATATTAACCAAGGTCACCCCAGTTATCG
GAGGAGCAAACAGGGGCTAAGTCCACACGCGTGGTACCGTCTGTCTGCACATTTCGTAGAGCGAGTGTTC
CGATACTCTAATCTCCCTAGGCAAGGTTCATATTTGTGTAGGTTACTTATTCTCCTTTTGTTGACTAAGT
CAATAATCAGAATCAGCAGGTTTGGAGTCAGCTTGGCAGGGATCAGCAGCCTGGGTTGGAAGGAGGGGGT
ATAAAAGCCCCTTCACCAGGAGAAGCCGTCACACAGATCCACAAGCTCCTGGGCCGCCACCATGAAACGG
ACAGCCGATGGATCTGAGTTTGAGTCTCCGAAGAAAAAACGCAAGGTCATCAAGATTGCTACACGGAAAT
ACCTGGGAAAGCAGAACGTGTACGACATCGGCGTGGAGCGGGATCACAACTTCGCGCTGAAAAATGGATT
CATAGCGAGCAATTCCGGCGGTGGAGGCTCCGGAGGCGGTGGCAGCGGAGGTGGAGGTAGCTCCAAGAAA
CTGAAGAGTGTGAAAGAGCTGCTGGGGATCACCATCATGGAAAGAAGCAGCTTCGAGAAGAATCCCATCG
ACTTTCTGGAAGCCAAGGGCTACAAAGAAGTGAAAAAGGACCTGATCATCAAGCTGCCTAAGTACTCCCT
GTTCGAGCTGGAAAACGGCCGGAAGAGAATGCTGGCCTCTGCCGGCGAACTGCAGAAGGGAAACGAACTG
GCCCTGCCCTCCAAATATGTGAACTTCCTGTACCTGGCCAGCCACTATGAGAAGCTGAAGGGCTCCCCCG
AGGATAATGAGCAGAAACAGCTGTTTGTGGAACAGCACAAGCACTACCTGGACGAGATCATCGAGCAGAT
CAGCGAGTTCTCCAAGAGAGTGATCCTGGCCGACGCTAATCTGGACAAAGTGCTGTCCGCCTACAACAAG
CACCGGGATAAGCCCATCAGAGAGCAGGCCGAGAATATCATCCACCTGTTTACCCTGACCAATCTGGGAG
CCCCTGCCGCCTTCAAGTACTTTGACACCACCATCGACCGGAAGAGGTACACCAGCACCAAAGAGGTGCT
GGACGCCACCCTGATCCACCAGAGCATCACCGGCCTGTACGAGACACGGATCGACCTGTCTCAGCTGGGA
GGTGACTCTGGAGGATCTAGCGGAGGATCCTCTGGCAGCGAGACACCAGGAACAAGCGAGTCAGCAACAC
CAGAGAGCAGTGGCGGCAGCAGCGGCGGCAGCAGCACCCTAAATATAGAAGATGAGTATCGGCTACATGA
GACCTCAAAAGAGCCAGATGTTTCTCTAGGGTCCACATGGCTGTCTGATTTTCCTCAGGCCTGGGCGGAA
ACCGGGGGCATGGGACTGGCAGTTCGCCAAGCTCCTCTGATCATACCTCTGAAAGCAACCTCTACCCCCG
TGTCCATAAAACAATACCCCATGTCACAAGAAGCCAGACTGGGGATCAAGCCCCACATACAGAGACTGTT
GGACCAGGGAATACTGGTACCCTGCCAGTCCCCCTGGAACACGCCCCTGCTACCCGTTAAGAAACCAGGG
ACTAATGATTATAGGCCTGTCCAGGATCTGAGAGAAGTCAACAAGCGGGTGGAAGACATCCACCCCACCG
TGCCCAACCCTTACAACCTCTTGAGCGGGCTCCCACCGTCCCACCAGTGGTACACTGTGCTTGATTTAAA
GGATGCCTTTTTCTGCCTGAGACTCCACCCCACCAGTCAGCCTCTCTTCGCCTTTGAGTGGAGAGATCCA
GAGATGGGAATCTCAGGACAATTGACCTGGACCAGACTCCCACAGGGTTTCAAAAACAGTCCCACCCTGT
TTAATGAGGCACTGCACAGAGACCTAGCAGACTTCCGGATCCAGCACCCAGACTTGATCCTGCTACAGTA
CGTGGATGACTTACTGCTGGCCGCCACTTCTGAGCTAGACTGCCAACAAGGTACTCGGGCCCTGTTACAA
ACCCTAGGGAACCTCGGGTATCGGGCCTCGGCCAAGAAAGCCCAAATTTGCCAGAAACAGGTCAAGTATC
TGGGGTATCTTCTAAAAGAGGGTCAGAGATGGCTGACTGAGGCCAGAAAAGAGACTGTGATGGGGCAGCC
TACTCCGAAGACCCCTCGACAACTAAGGGAGTTCCTAGGGAAGGCAGGCTTCTGTCGCCTCTTCATCCCT
GGGTTTGCAGAAATGGCAGCCCCCCTGTACCCTCTCACCAAACCGGGGACTCTGTTTAATTGGGGCCCAG
ACCAACAAAAGGCCTATCAAGAAATCAAGCAAGCTCTTCTAACTGCCCCAGCCCTGGGGTTGCCAGATTT
GACTAAGCCCTTTGAACTCTTTGTCGACGAGAAGCAGGGCTACGCCAAAGGTGTCCTAACGCAAAAACTG
GGACCTTGGCGTCGGCCGGTGGCCTACCTGTCCAAAAAGCTAGACCCAGTAGCAGCTGGGTGGCCCCCTT
GCCTACGGATGGTAGCAGCCATTGCCGTACTGACAAAGGATGCAGGCAAGCTAACCATGGGACAGCCACT
AGTCATTCTGGCCCCCCATGCAGTAGAGGCACTAGTCAAACAACCCCCCGACCGCTGGCTTTCCAACGCC
CGGATGACTCACTATCAGGCCTTGCTTTTGGACACGGACCGGGTCCAGTTCGGACCGGTGGTAGCCCTGA
ACCCGAGCGGAGGCAGTAAAAGAACAGCAGACGGGAGTGAGTTTGAGCCCAAGAAAAAGAGAAAGGTGTA
AGAATTCGATAATCAACCTCTGGATTACAAAATTTGTGAAAGATTGACTGGTATTCTTAACTATGTTGCT
CCTTTTACGCTATGTGGATACGCTGCTTTAATGCCTTTGTATCATGCTATTGCTTCCCGTATGGCTTTCA
TTTTCTCCTCCTTGTATAAATCCTGGTTAGTTCTTGCCACGGCGGAACTCATCGCCGCCTGCCTTGCCCG
CTGCTGGACAGGGGCTCGGCTGTTGGGCACTGACAATTCCGTGGTGCGAGAATTCCAGACATGATAAGAT
ACATTGATGAGTTTGGACAAACCACAACTAGAATGCAGTGAAAAAAATGCTTTATTTGTGAAATTTGTGA
TGCTATTGCTTTATTTGTAACCATTATAAGCTGCAATAAACAAGTTAAGCTTGAGGGCCTATTTCCCATG
ATTCCTTCATATTTGCATATACGATACAAGGCTGTTAGAGAGATAATTAGAATTAATTTGACTGTAAACA
CAAAGATATTAGTACAAAATACGTGACGTAGAAAGTAATAATTTCTTGGGTAGTTTGCAGTTTTAAAATT
ATGTTTTAAAATGGACTATCATATGCTTACCGTAACTTGAAAGTATTTCGATTTCTTGGCTTTATATATC
TTGTGGAAAGGACGAAACACCGCGGGCTGGAGCTGTTCGCGCGTTTTAGAGCTAGAAATAGCAAGTTAAA
ATAAGGCTAGTCCGTTATCAACTTGAAAAAGTGGCACCGAGTCGGTGCAAGATGGCAGCGCGAACAGCTC
CAGTTTTTTTTTCTCGAGAACGCTGACGTCATCAACCCGCTCCAAGGAATCGCGGGCCCAGTGTCACTAG
GCGGGAACACCCAGCGCGCGTGCGCCCTGGCAGGAAGATGGCTGTGAGGGACAGGGGAGTGGCGCCCTGC
AATATTTGCATGTCGCTATGTGTTCTGGGAAATCACCATAAACGTGAAATGTCTTTGGATTTGGGAATCT
TATAAGTTCTGTATGAGACCACTCTTTCCCAGTCGTCTGCAACCTGCAAGAGTTTTAGAGCTAGAAATAG
CAAGTTAAAATAAGGCTAGTCCGTTATCAACTTGAAAAAGTGGCACCGAGTCGGTGCTTTTTTCTCGAGC
GGCCGCAGGAACCCCTAGTGATGGAGTTGGCCACTCCCTCTCTGCGCGCTCGCTCGCTCACTGAGGCCGG
GCGACCAAAGGTCGCCCGACGCCCGGGCTTTGCCCGGGCGGCCTCAGTGAGCGAGCGAGCGCGCAGCCTT
AATTAACCTAATTCACTGGCCGTCGTTTTACAACGTCGTGACTGGGAAAACCCTGGCGTTACCCAACTTA
ATCGCCTTGCAGCACATCCCCCTTTCGCCAGCTGGCGTAATAGCGAAGAGGCCCGCACCGATCGCCCTTC
CCAACAGTTGCGCAGCCTGAATGGCGAATGGG
[124 nt withheld, positions 5773-5896]
C
[91 nt withheld, positions 5898-5988]
A
[49 nt withheld, positions 5990-6038]
CCTTTGACGTTGGAGTCCACGTTCTTT
[37 nt withheld, positions 6066-6102]
ACCCTATCTCGGTCTATTCTTTTGATTTATAAGGGATTTTGCCGATTTCGGCCTATTGGTTAAAAAATGA
GCTGATTTAACAAAAATTTAACGCGAATTTTAACAAAATATTAACGCTTACAATTTAGGTGGCACTTTTC
GGGGAAATGTGCGCGGAACCCCTATTTGTTTATTTTTCTAAATACATTCAAATATGTATCCGCTCATGAG
ACAATAACCCTGATAAATGCTTCAATAATATTGAAAAAGGAAGAGTATGAGTATTCAACATTTCCGTGTC
GCCCTTATTCCCTTTTTTGCGGCATTTTGCCTTCCTGTTTTTGCTCACCCAGAAACGCTGGTGAAAGTAA
AAGATGCTGAAGATCAGTTGGGTGCACGAGTGGGTTACATCGAACTGGATCTCAACAGCGGTAAGATCCT
TGAGAGTTTTCGCCCCGAAGAACGTTTTCCAATGATGAGCACTTTTAAAGTTCTGCTATGTGGCGCGGTA
TTATCCCGTATTGACGCCGGGCAAGAGCAACTCGGTCGCCGCATACACTATTCTCAGAATGACTTGGTTG
AGTACTCACCAGTCACAGAAAAGCATCTTACGGATGGCATGACAGTAAGAGAATTATGCAGTGCTGCCAT
AACCATGAGTGATAACACTGCGGCCAACTTACTTCTGACAACGATCGGAGGACCGAAGGAGCTAACCGCT
TTTTTGCACAACATGGGGGATCATGTAACTCGCCTTGATCGTTGGGAACCGGAGCTGAATGAAGCCATAC
CAAACGACGAGCGTGACACCACGATGCCTGTAGCAATGGCAACAACGTTGCGCAAACTATTAACTGGCGA
ACTACTTACTCTAGCTTCCCGGCAACAATTAATAGACTGGATGGAGGCGGATAAAG
Features (pLannotate 1.2.2; 20 found; start..end, strand, type, name):
    392..980     +  rep_origin     ori: high-copy-number ColE1/pMB1/pBR322/pUC origin of replication
   1163..1255    +  CDS            lacI (fragment): lac repressor; lacI; The lac repressor binds to the lac operator to inhibit transcription in E. coli. This inhibition can be relieved by adding lactose or isopropyl-β-D-thiogalactopyranoside (IPTG).
   1268..1289    +  protein_bind   CAP binding site: CAP binding activates transcription in the presence of cAMP. E. coli catabolite activator protein
   1304..1334    +  promoter       lac promoter: promoter for the E. coli lac operon
   1342..1358    +  protein_bind   lac operator: The lac repressor binds to the lac operator to inhibit transcription in E. coli. This inhibition can be relieved by adding lactose or isopropyl-β-D-thiogalactopyranoside (IPTG). lac repressor encoded by lacI
   1408..1538    -  repeat_region  AAV2 ITR (fragment): inverted terminal repeat of adeno-associated virus serotype 2 inverted
   2092..2732    +  CDS            Cas9(C) (fragment): C-terminal portion of Streptococcus pyogenes Cas9 (Zetsche et al., 2015)
   2836..4275    +  CDS            gag-pol (fragment): Moloney murine leukemia virus Gag-Pol polyprotein; gag-pol; contains a read-through stop codon
   4351..4508    +  misc_feature   WPRE (fragment): woodchuck hepatitis virus posttranscriptional regulatory element
   4514..4596    +  misc_feature   WPRE (fragment): woodchuck hepatitis virus posttranscriptional regulatory element
   4615..4736    -  polyA_signal   SV40 poly(A) signal: SV40 polyadenylation signal
   4743..4983    +  promoter       U6 promoter: RNA polymerase III promoter for human U6 snRNA
   5013..5088    +  misc_RNA       gRNA scaffold: guide RNA scaffold for the Streptococcus pyogenes CRISPR/Cas9 system
   5128..5342    +  promoter       H1 promoter: human H1 RNA promoter
   5372..5447    +  misc_RNA       gRNA scaffold: guide RNA scaffold for the Streptococcus pyogenes CRISPR/Cas9 system
   5467..5597    +  repeat_region  AAV2 ITR (fragment): inverted terminal repeat of adeno-associated virus serotype 2 inverted
   5611..5768    +  CDS            lacZα (fragment): LacZα fragment of β-galactosidase; lacZ fragment
   5773..6201    +  rep_origin     f1 ori (sequence partly withheld): f1 bacteriophage origin of replication; arrow indicates direction of (+) strand synthesis
   6254..6358    +  promoter       AmpR promoter: bla
   6359..221     +  CDS            AmpR (across the origin): β-lactamase; bla; confers resistance to ampicillin, carbenicillin, and related antibiotics
