[The description below was written by a language model from this plasmid's Addgene catalogue record and pLannotate feature annotations shown in this document.]
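Description:
AAV-p3-PE(1153-dRnH)-C-term is an AAV transfer plasmid carrying the C-terminal half of a split prime editor between AAV2 inverted terminal repeats, which allow the intervening cassette to be packaged into recombinant AAV particles. The plasmid backbone contains a ColE1/pUC-type origin, an f1 origin, an ampicillin resistance gene (β-lactamase) and remnants of a lac/lacZα cloning region. The catalogue lists it as low copy and propagated in a recombination-deficient stable strain, as is common for ITR-containing plasmids.

The payload derives from PE2, with a shortened RNase H domain in the reverse transcriptase. The feature table detects a C-terminal portion of Streptococcus pyogenes Cas9 followed by a Moloney murine leukemia virus Gag-Pol fragment, which corresponds to the reverse transcriptase moiety of the editor. The "1153" in the name suggests the Cas9 split position, and trimming the RNase H domain reduces the size of the coding sequence to fit AAV packaging limits. Downstream are fragments of a WPRE, which enhances transcript expression, and an SV40 polyadenylation signal. The promoter driving the editor is not annotated; the "p3" in the name presumably refers to it, but the record does not define it. There is roughly 550 nt of unannotated sequence between the left ITR and the Cas9 fragment, and any element used to rejoin the two editor halves is not annotated either.

Two Pol III cassettes follow, a U6 promoter and an H1 promoter, each with an SpCas9 guide RNA scaffold. The record states that the construct targets DNMT1, but it does not specify the role of each guide. The plasmid is intended for use with a matching N-terminal vector for dual-AAV prime editing, and it comes from work on in vivo prime editing in mouse liver.
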