Addgene plasmid #187182: AAV-p3-PE(1153-dRnH)-C-term
Purpose: p3-PE2-C-term(1153-dRnH) in AAV2 backbone (ITRs) targeting DNMT1
Depositing lab: Gerald Schwank. Depositing organization: University of Zurich. Publication: In vivo prime editing of a metabolic liver disease in mice. Bock D, Rothgangl T, Villiger L, Schmidheini L, Matsushita M, Mathis N, Ioannidi E, Rimann N, Grisch-Chan HM, Kreutzer S, Kontarakis Z, Kopf M, Thony B, Schwank G. Sci Transl Med. 2022 Mar 16;14(636):eabl9238. doi: 10.1126/scitranslmed.abl9238. Epub 2022 Mar 16. PubMed 35294257.
Backbone
  Vector backbone: AAV2
  Vector type: AAV
Growth in bacteria
  Bacterial resistance: Ampicillin, 100 μg/mL
  Growth temperature: 37°C
  Growth strain: NEB Stable
  Copy number: Low Copy
Gene/Insert
  Gene/Insert name: PE2 from plasmid #132775 with shortened RnaseH domain
  Species: Synthetic
Terms and licenses: Academic/Nonprofit Terms; Industry Terms: Not Available to Industry
How to cite: AAV-p3-PE(1153-dRnH)-C-term was a gift from Gerald Schwank (Addgene plasmid # 187182 ; http://n2t.net/addgene:187182 ; RRID:Addgene_187182)
